>Addgene plasmid #139814 | pFUW-tetO-Irf2 | addgene full sequence | sequence record 291893 | Addgene NGS Result
ACCATTATCGTTTCAGACCCACCTCCCAACCCCGAGGGGACCCGACAGGCCCGAAGGAATAGAAGAAGAA
GGTGGAGAGAGAGACAGAGACAGATCCATTCGATTAGTGAACGGATCGGCACTGCGTGCGCCAATTCTGC
AGACAAATGGCAGTATTCATCCACAATTTTAAAAGAAAAGGGGGGATTGGGGGGTACAGTGCAGGGGAAA
GAATAGTAGACATAATAGCAACAGACATACAAACTAAAGAATTACAAAAACAAATTACAAAAATTCAAAA
TTTTCGGGTTTATTACAGGGACAGCAGAGATCCAGTTTGGTTAGATCTCGAGTTTACCACTCCCTATCAG
TGATAGAGAAAAGTGAAAGTCGAGTTTACCACTCCCTATCAGTGATAGAGAAAAGTGAAAGTCGAGTTTA
CCACTCCCTATCAGTGATAGAGAAAAGTGAAAGTCGAGTTTACCACTCCCTATCAGTGATAGAGAAAAGT
GAAAGTCGAGTTTACCACTCCCTATCAGTGATAGAGAAAAGTGAAAGTCGAGTTTACCACTCCCTATCAG
TGATAGAGAAAAGTGAAAGTCGAGTTTACCACTCCCTATCAGTGATAGAGAAAAGTGAAAGTCGAGCTCG
GTACCCGGGTCGAGGTAGGCGTGTACGGTGGGAGGCCTATATAAGCAGAGCTCGTTTAGTGAACCGTCAG
ATCGCCTGGAGACGCCATCCACGCTGTTTTGACCTCCATAGAAGACACCGGGACCGATCCAGCCTCCGCG
GCCCCGAATTCACCGGTTCTAGAATGCCGGTGGAACGGATGCGAATGCGCCCGTGGCTGGAGGAGCAGAT
AAATTCCAATACGATACCAGGGCTAAAGTGGCTGAACAAGGAGAAGAAGATTTTCCAGATCCCCTGGATG
CATGCGGCTCGGCACGGATGGGACGTGGAAAAGGATGCTCCGCTCTTCAGAAACTGGGCGATCCATACAG
GAAAGCATCAACCAGGAATAGATAAACCAGATCCAAAAACATGGAAAGCAAATTTTCGATGTGCCATGAA
TTCCCTGCCCGACATTGAGGAAGTGAAGGACAGAAGCATAAAGAAAGGAAACAACGCCTTCAGAGTCTAC
CGGATGCTGCCCTTATCCGAACGACCTTCCAAGAAAGGAAAGAAACCAAAGACAGAAAAAGAAGAGAGAG
TTAAGCACATCAAGCAAGAACCAGTTGAGTCATCTTTGGGGCTTAGTAATGGAGTAAGTGGCTTTTCTCC
TGAGTATGCGGTCCTGACTTCAGCTATAAAAAATGAAGTGGATAGTACGGTGAACATCATAGTTGTAGGA
CAGTCCCATCTGGACAGCAACATTGAAGATCAAGAGATCGTCACTAACCCGCCAGACATCTGCCAGGTTG
TAGAAGTGACCACTGAGAGTGATGACCAGCCAGTCAGCATGAGTGAGCTCTACCCTCTACAGATTTCTCC
TGTGTCTTCCTACGCAGAAAGCGAAACTACCGACAGTGTGGCCAGTGATGAAGAGAACGCAGAGGGGAGA
CCACACTGGAGGAAGAGGAGCATCGAAGGCAAGCAGTACCTCAGCAACATGGGGACACGGAACACCTATC
TGCTGCCCAGCATGGCGACCTTTGTCACCTCCAACAAGCCAGATCTGCAGGTCACCATCAAAGAGGAGAG
CTGTCCGATGCCTTACAACAGCTCCTGGCCCCCATTTACAGACCTTCCCCTTCCTGCCCCAGTGACCCCC
ACGCCCAGCAGCAGTCGGCCAGACCGGGAGACCCGGGCCAGTGTCATCAAGAAGACATCTGATATCACCC
AGGCCCGTGTCAAGAGCTGTTAATTCGAAGATATCAAGCTTATCGATAATCAACCTCTGGATTACAAAAT
TTGTGAAAGATTGACTGGTATTCTTAACTATGTTGCTCCTTTTACGCTATGTGGATACGCTGCTTTAATG
CCTTTGTATCATGCTATTGCTTCCCGTATGGCTTTCATTTTCTCCTCCTTGTATAAATCCTGGTTGCTGT
CTCTTTATGAGGAGTTGTGGCCCGTTGTCAGGCAACGTGGCGTGGTGTGCACTGTGTTTGCTGACGCAAC
CCCCACTGGTTGGGGCATTGCCACCACCTGTCAGCTCCTTTCCGGGACTTTCGCTTTCCCCCTCCCTATT
GCCACGGCGGAACTCATCGCCGCCTGCCTTGCCCGCTGCTGGACAGGGGCTCGGCTGTTGGGCACTGACA
ATTCCGTGGTGTTGTCGGGGAAATCATCGTCCTTTCCTTGGCTGCTCGCCTGTGTTGCCACCTGGATTCT
GCGCGGGACGTCCTTCTGCTACGTCCCTTCGGCCCTCAATCCAGCGGACCTTCCTTCCCGCGGCCTGCTG
CCGGCTCTGCGGCCTCTTCCGCGTCTTCGCCTTCGCCCTCAGACGAGTCGGATCTCCCTTTGGGCCGCCT
CCCCGCATCGATACCGTCGACCTCGAGACCTAGAAAAACATGGAGCAATCACAAGTAGCAATACAGCAGC
TACCAATGCTGATTGTGCCTGGCTAGAAGCACAAGAGGAGGAGGAGGTGGGTTTTCCAGTCACACCTCAG
GTACCTTTAAGACCAATGACTTACAAGGCAGCTGTAGATCTTAGCCACTTTTTAAAAGAAAAGGGGGGAC
TGGAAGGGCTAATTCACTCCCAACGAAGACAAGATATCCTTGATCTGTGGATCTACCACACACAAGGCTA
CTTCCCTGATTGGCAGAACTACACACCAGGGCCAGGGATCAGATATCCACTGACCTTTGGATGGTGCTAC
AAGCTAGTACCAGTTGAGCAAGAGAAGGTAGAAGAAGCCAATGAAGGAGAGAACACCCGCTTGTTACACC
CTGTGAGCCTGCATGGGATGGATGACCCGGAGAGAGAAGTATTAGAGTGGAGGTTTGACAGCCGCCTAGC
ATTTCATCACATGGCCCGAGAGCTGCATCCGGACTGTACTGGGTCTCTCTGGTTAGACCAGATCTGAGCC
TGGGAGCTCTCTGGCTAACTAGGGAACCCACTGCTTAAGCCTCAATAAAGCTTGCCTTGAGTGCTTCAAG
TAGTGTGTGCCCGTCTGTTGTGTGACTCTGGTAACTAGAGATCCCTCAGACCCTTTTAGTCAGTGTGGAA
AATCTCTAGCAGGGCCCGTTTAAACCCGCTGATCAGCCTCGACTGTGCCTTCTAGTTGCCAGCCATCTGT
TGTTTGCCCCTCCCCCGTGCCTTCCTTGACCCTGGAAGGTGCCACTCCCACTGTCCTTTCCTAATAAAAT
GAGGAAATTGCATCGCATTGTCTGAGTAGGTGTCATTCTATTCTGGGGGGTGGGGTGGGGCAGGACAGCA
AGGGGGAGGATTGGGAAGACAATAGCAGGCATGCTGGGGATGCGGTGGGCTCTATGGCTTCTGAGGCGGA
AAGAACCAGCTGGGGCTCTAGGGGGTATCCCC
[124 nt withheld, positions 3463-3586]
C
[91 nt withheld, positions 3588-3678]
A
[49 nt withheld, positions 3680-3728]
CCTTTGACGTTGGAGTCCACGTTCTTT
[37 nt withheld, positions 3756-3792]
ACCCTATCTCGGTCTATTCTTTTGATTTATAAGGGATTTTGCCGATTTCGGCCTATTGGTTAAAAAATGA
GCTGATTTAACAAAAATTTAACGCGAATTAATTCTGTGGAATGTGTGTCAGTTAGGGTGTGGAAAGTCCC
CAGGCTCCCCAGCAGGCAGAAGTATGCAAAGCATGCATCTCAATTAGTCAGCAACCAGGTGTGGAAAGTC
CCCAGGCTCCCCAGCAGGCAGAAGTATGCAAAGCATGCATCTCAATTAGTCAGCAACCATAGTCCCGCCC
CTAACTCCGCCCATCCCGCCCCTAACTCCGCCCAGTTCCGCCCATTCTCCGCCCCATGGCTGACTAATTT
TTTTTATTTATGCAGAGGCCGAGGCCGCCTCTGCCTCTGAGCTATTCCAGAAGTAGTGAGGAGGCTTTTT
TGGAGGCCTAGGCTTTTGCAAAAAGCTCCCGGGAGCTTGTATATCCATTTTCGGATCTGATCAGCACGTG
TTGACAATTAATCATCGGCATAGTATATCGGCATAGTATAATACGACAAGGTGAGGAACTAAACCATGGC
CAAGTTGACCAGTGCCGTTCCGGTGCTCACCGCGCGCGACGTCGCCGGAGCGGTCGAGTTCTGGACCGAC
CGGCTCGGGTTCTCCCGGGACTTCGTGGAGGACGACTTCGCCGGTGTGGTCCGGGACGACGTGACCCTGT
TCATCAGCGCGGTCCAGGACCAGGTGGTGCCGGACAACACCCTGGCCTGGGTGTGGGTGCGCGGCCTGGA
CGAGCTGTACGCCGAGTGGTCGGAGGTCGTGTCCACGAACTTCCGGGACGCCTCCGGGCCGGCCATGACC
GAGATCGGCGAGCAGCCGTGGGGGCGGGAGTTCGCCCTGCGCGACCCGGCCGGCAACTGCGTGCACTTCG
TGGCCGAGGAGCAGGACTGACACGTGCTACGAGATTTCGATTCCACCGCCGCCTTCTATGAAAGGTTGGG
CTTCGGAATCGTTTTCCGGGACGCCGGCTGGATGATCCTCCAGCGCGGGGATCTCATGCTGGAGTTCTTC
GCCCACCCCAACTTGTTTATTGCAGCTTATAATGGTTACAAATAAAGCAATAGCATCACAAATTTCACAA
ATAAAGCATTTTTTTCACTGCATTCTAGTTGTGGTTTGTCCAAACTCATCAATGTATCTTATCATGTCTG
TATACCGTCGACCTCTAGCTAGAGCTTGGCGTAATCATGGTCATAGCTGTTTCCTGTGTGAAATTGTTAT
CCGCTCACAATTCCACACAACATACGAGCCGGAAGCATAAAGTGTAAAGCCTGGGGTGCCTAATGAGTGA
GCTAACTCACATTAATTGCGTTGCGCTCACTGCCCGCTTTCCAGTCGGGAAACCTGTCGTGCCAGCTGCA
TTAATGAATCGGCCAACGCGCGGGGAGAGGCGGTTTGCGTATTGGGCGCTCTTCCGCTTCCTCGCTCACT
GACTCGCTGCGCTCGGTCGTTCGGCTGCGGCGAGCGGTATCAGCTCACTCAAAGGCGGTAATACGGTTAT
CCACAGAATCAGGGGATAACGCAGGAAAGAACATGTGAGCAAAAGGCCAGCAAAAGGCCAGGAACCGTAA
AAAGGCCGCGTTGCTGGCGTTTTTCCATAGGCTCCGCCCCCCTGACGAGCATCACAAAAATCGACGCTCA
AGTCAGAGGTGGCGAAACCCGACAGGACTATAAAGATACCAGGCGTTTCCCCCTGGAAGCTCCCTCGTGC
GCTCTCCTGTTCCGACCCTGCCGCTTACCGGATACCTGTCCGCCTTTCTCCCTTCGGGAAGCGTGGCGCT
TTCTCATAGCTCACGCTGTAGGTATCTCAGTTCGGTGTAGGTCGTTCGCTCCAAGCTGGGCTGTGTGCAC
GAACCCCCCGTTCAGCCCGACCGCTGCGCCTTATCCGGTAACTATCGTCTTGAGTCCAACCCGGTAAGAC
ACGACTTATCGCCACTGGCAGCAGCCACTGGTAACAGGATTAGCAGAGCGAGGTATGTAGGCGGTGCTAC
AGAGTTCTTGAAGTGGTGGCCTAACTACGGCTACACTAGAAGAACAGTATTTGGTATCTGCGCTCTGCTG
AAGCCAGTTACCTTCGGAAAAAGAGTTGGTAGCTCTTGATCCGGCAAACAAACCACCGCTGGTAGCGGTG
GTTTTTTTGTTTGCAAGCAGCAGATTACGCGCAGAAAAAAAGGATCTCAAGAAGATCCTTTGATCTTTTC
TACGGGGTCTGACGCTCAGTGGAACGAAAACTCACGTTAAGGGATTTTGGTCATGAGATTATCAAAAAGG
ATCTTCACCTAGATCCTTTTAAATTAAAAATGAAGTTTTAAATCAATCTAAAGTATATATGAGTAAACTT
GGTCTGACAGTTACCAATGCTTAATCAGTGAGGCACCTATCTCAGCGATCTGTCTATTTCGTTCATCCAT
AGTTGCCTGACTCCCCGTCGTGTAGATAACTACGATACGGGAGGGCTTACCATCTGGCCCCAGTGCTGCA
ATGATACCGCGAGACCCACGCTCACCGGCTCCAGATTTATCAGCAATAAACCAGCCAGCCGGAAGGGCCG
AGCGCAGAAGTGGTCCTGCAACTTTATCCGCCTCCATCCAGTCTATTAATTGTTGCCGGGAAGCTAGAGT
AAGTAGTTCGCCAGTTAATAGTTTGCGCAACGTTGTTGCCATTGCTACAGGCATCGTGGTGTCACGCTCG
TCGTTTGGTATGGCTTCATTCAGCTCCGGTTCCCAACGATCAAGGCGAGTTACATGATCCCCCATGTTGT
GCAAAAAAGCGGTTAGCTCCTTCGGTCCTCCGATCGTTGTCAGAAGTAAGTTGGCCGCAGTGTTATCACT
CATGGTTATGGCAGCACTGCATAATTCTCTTACTGTCATGCCATCCGTAAGATGCTTTTCTGTGACTGGT
GAGTACTCAACCAAGTCATTCTGAGAATAGTGTATGCGGCGACCGAGTTGCTCTTGCCCGGCGTCAATAC
GGGATAATACCGCGCCACATAGCAGAACTTTAAAAGTGCTCATCATTGGAAAACGTTCTTCGGGGCGAAA
ACTCTCAAGGATCTTACCGCTGTTGAGATCCAGTTCGATGTAACCCACTCGTGCACCCAACTGATCTTCA
GCATCTTTTACTTTCACCAGCGTTTCTGGGTGAGCAAAAACAGGAAGGCAAAATGCCGCAAAAAAGGGAA
TAAGGGCGACACGGAAATGTTGAATACTCATACTCTTCCTTTTTCAATATTATTGAAGCATTTATCAGGG
TTATTGTCTCATGAGCGGATACATATTTGAATGTATTTAGAAAAATAAACAAATAGGGGTTCCGCGCACA
TTTCCCCGAAAAGTGCCACCTGACGTCGACGGATCGGGAGATCTCCCGATCCCCTATGGTGCACTCTCAG
TACAATCTGCTCTGATGCCGCATAGTTAAGCCAGTATCTGCTCCCTGCTTGTGTGTTGGAGGTCGCTGAG
TAGTGCGCGAGCAAAATTTAAGCTACAACAAGGCAAGGCTTGACCGACAATTGCATGAAGAATCTGCTTA
GGGTTAGGCGTTTTGCGCTGCTTCGCGATGTACGGGCCAGATATACGCGTTGACATTGATTATTGACTAG
TTATTAATAGTAATCAATTACGGGGTCATTAGTTCATAGCCCATATATGGAGTTCCGCGTTACATAACTT
ACGGTAAATGGCCCGCCTGGCTGACCGCCCAACGACCCCCGCCCATTGACGTCAATAATGACGTATGTTC
CCATAGTAACGCCAATAGGGACTTTCCATTGACGTCAATGGGTGGAGTATTTACGGTAAACTGCCCACTT
GGCAGTACATCAAGTGTATCATATGCCAAGTACGCCCCCTATTGACGTCAATGACGGTAAATGGCCCGCC
TGGCATTATGCCCAGTACATGACCTTATGGGACTTTCCTACTTGGCAGTACATCTACGTATTAGTCATCG
CTATTACCATGGTGATGCGGTTTTGGCAGTACATCAATGGGCGTGGATAGCGGTTTGACTCACGGGGATT
TCCAAGTCTCCACCCCATTGACGTCAATGGGAGTTTGTTTTGGCACCAAAATCAACGGGACTTTCCAAAA
TGTCGTAACAACTCCGCCCCATTGACGCAAATGGGCGGTAGGCGTGTACGGTGGGAGGTCTATATAAGCA
GCGCGTTTTGCCTGTACTGGGTCTCTCTGGTTAGACCAGATCTGAGCCTGGGAGCTCTCTGGCTAACTAG
GGAACCCACTGCTTAAGCCTCAATAAAGCTTGCCTTGAGTGCTTCAAGTAGTGTGTGCCCGTCTGTTGTG
TGACTCTGGTAACTAGAGATCCCTCAGACCCTTTTAGTCAGTGTGGAAAATCTCTAGCAGTGGCGCCCGA
ACAGGGACTTGAAAGCGAAAGGGAAACCAGAGGAGCTCTCTCGACGCAGGACTCGGCTTGCTGAAGCGCG
CACGGCAAGAGGCGAGGGGCGGCGACTGGTGAGTACGCCAAAAATTTTGACTAGCGGAGGCTAGAAGGAG
AGAGATGGGTGCGAGAGCGTCAGTATTAAGCGGGGGAGAATTAGATCGCGATGGGAAAAAATTCGGTTAA
GGCCAGGGGGAAAGAAAAAATATAAATTAAAACATATAGTATGGGCAAGCAGGGAGCTAGAACGATTCGC
AGTTAATCCTGGCCTGTTAGAAACATCAGAAGGCTGTAGACAAATACTGGGACAGCTACAACCATCCCTT
CAGACAGGATCAGAAGAACTTAGATCATTATATAATACAGTAGCAACCCTCTATTGTGTGCATCAAAGGA
TAGAGATAAAAGACACCAAGGAAGCTTTAGACAAGATAGAGGAAGAGCAAAACAAAAGTAAGACCACCGC
ACAGCAAGCGGCCGCTGATCTTCAGACCTGGAGGAGGAGATATGAGGGACAATTGGAGAAGTGAATTATA
TAAATATAAAGTAGTAAAAATTGAACCATTAGGAGTAGCACCCACCAAGGCAAAGAGAAGAGTGGTGCAG
AGAGAAAAAAGAGCAGTGGGAATAGGAGCTTTGTTCCTTGGGTTCTTGGGAGCAGCAGGAAGCACTATGG
GCGCAGCGTCAATGACGCTGACGGTACAGGCCAGACAATTATTGTCTGGTATAGTGCAGCAGCAGAACAA
TTTGCTGAGGGCTATTGAGGCGCAACAGCATCTGTTGCAACTCACAGTCTGGGGCATCAAGCAGCTCCAG
GCAAGAATCCTGGCTGTGGAAAGATACCTAAAGGATCAACAGCTCCTGGGGATTTGGGGTTGCTCTGGAA
AACTCATTTGCACCACTGCTGTGCCTTGGAATGCTAGTTGGAGTAATAAATCTCTGGAACAGATTTGGAA
TCACACGACCTGGATGGAGTGGGACAGAGAAATTAACAATTACACAAGCTTAATACACTCCTTAATTGAA
GAATCGCAAAACCAGCAAGAAAAGAATGAACAAGAATTATTGGAATTAGATAAATGGGCAAGTTTGTGGA
ATTGGTTTAACATAACAAATTGGCTGTGGTATATAAAATTATTCATAATGATAGTAGGAGGCTTGGTAGG
TTTAAGAATAGTTTTTGCTGTACTTTCTATAGTGAATAGAGTTAGGCAGGGATATTC
Features (pLannotate 1.2.2; 32 found; start..end, strand, type, name):
     17..117     +  CDS            Rev (fragment): human immunodeficiency virus 1 (HIV-1) Rev protein; rev; enhances nuclear export of unspliced and incompletely spliced viral mRNAs
    167..284     +  misc_feature   cPPT/CTS: central polypurine tract and central termination sequence of HIV-1
    341..611     +  protein_bind   tetracycline response element: contains seven copies of the tetracycline operator tetO tetracycline repressor TetR
    622..639     +  misc_feature   MCS (fragment): pUC18/19 multiple cloning site
    644..682     +  promoter       minimal CMV promoter: human cytomegalovirus (CMV) immediate early promoter
    794..1840    +  CDS            Irf2: IRF2_MOUSE - Experimental evidence at protein level: Swiss-Prot protein existence level 1. Specifically binds to the upstream regulatory region of type I IFN and IFN-inducible MHC class I genes (the interferon consensus sequence (ICS)) and represses those genes. Also acts as an activator for several genes including H4 and IL7. Constitutively binds to the ISRE promoter to activate IL7. Involved in cell cycle regulation through binding the site II (HiNF-M) promoter region of H4 and activating transcription during cell growth. Antagonizes IRF1 transcriptional activation. From Mus musculus (Mouse)
   1850..1868    +  misc_feature   MCS (fragment): pBluescript multiple cloning site
   1868..2456    +  misc_feature   WPRE: woodchuck hepatitis virus posttranscriptional regulatory element
   2393..2974    +  CDS            nef (fragment): NEF_HV1H2 - Experimental evidence at protein level: Swiss-Prot protein existence level 1. Extracellular Nef protein targets CD4(+) T-lymphocytes for apoptosis by interacting with CXCR4 surface receptors. From Human immunodeficiency virus type 1 group M subtype B (isolate HXB2) (HIV-1).
   2981..3161    +  LTR            5' LTR (truncated): truncated 5' long terminal repeat (LTR) from HIV-1
   3193..3417    +  polyA_signal   bGH poly(A) signal: bovine growth hormone polyadenylation signal
   3421..3442    +  promoter       SV40 promoter (fragment): SV40 enhancer and early promoter
   3463..3891    +  rep_origin     f1 ori (sequence partly withheld): f1 bacteriophage origin of replication; arrow indicates direction of (+) strand synthesis
   3905..4234    +  promoter       SV40 promoter: SV40 enhancer and early promoter
   4282..4329    +  promoter       EM7 promoter: synthetic bacterial promoter&nbsp
   4348..4722    +  CDS            BleoR: antibiotic-binding protein; Sh ble from Streptoalloteichus hindustanus; confers resistance to bleomycin, phleomycin, and Zeocin™
   4732..4857    +  CDS            ble (fragment): BLE_KLEPN - Experimental evidence at protein level: Swiss-Prot protein existence level 1. Binding protein with a strong affinity to the bleomycin family of antibiotics. Binds to CL990; an antimitotic-antibiotic compound. From Klebsiella pneumoniae.
   4852..4973    +  polyA_signal   SV40 poly(A) signal: SV40 polyadenylation signal
   5046..5062    -  protein_bind   lac operator: The lac repressor binds to the lac operator to inhibit transcription in E. coli. This inhibition can be relieved by adding lactose or isopropyl-β-D-thiogalactopyranoside (IPTG). lac repressor encoded by lacI
   5070..5100    -  promoter       lac promoter: promoter for the E. coli lac operon
   5115..5136    -  protein_bind   CAP binding site: CAP binding activates transcription in the presence of cAMP. E. coli catabolite activator protein
   5149..5241    -  CDS            lacI (fragment): lac repressor; lacI; The lac repressor binds to the lac operator to inhibit transcription in E. coli. This inhibition can be relieved by adding lactose or isopropyl-β-D-thiogalactopyranoside (IPTG).
   5424..6012    -  rep_origin     ori: high-copy-number ColE1/pMB1/pBR322/pUC origin of replication
   6183..7043    -  CDS            AmpR: β-lactamase; bla; confers resistance to ampicillin, carbenicillin, and related antibiotics
   7044..7148    -  promoter       AmpR promoter: bla
   7207..7259    -  misc_feature   bom (fragment): basis of mobility region from pBR322
   7414..7793    +  enhancer       CMV enhancer: human cytomegalovirus immediate early enhancer
   7794..7993    +  promoter       CMV promoter: human cytomegalovirus (CMV) immediate early promoter
   8011..8191    +  LTR            5' LTR (truncated): truncated 5' long terminal repeat (LTR) from HIV-1
   8238..8363    +  misc_feature   HIV-1 Ψ: packaging signal of human immunodeficiency virus type 1
   8347..8710    +  CDS            HIV-1 gag (fragment): gag protein from human immunodeficiency virus 1; gag
   8856..9089    +  misc_feature   RRE: The Rev response element (RRE) of HIV-1 allows for Rev-dependent mRNA export from the nucleus to the cytoplasm.
