[The description below was written by a language model from this plasmid's Addgene catalogue record and pLannotate feature annotations shown in this document.]
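Description:
pFUW-tetO-Irf2 is a lentiviral transfer plasmid of about 9.4 kb, built on the pFUW-tetO backbone, for doxycycline-inducible expression of mouse Irf2 in mammalian cells. It is propagated in E. coli as a high-copy plasmid through a ColE1/pUC-type origin with ampicillin selection (AmpR). The backbone also carries an f1 origin and, outside the viral genome, a BleoR cassette driven by SV40 and EM7 promoters with an SV40 poly(A) signal. This cassette could confer Zeocin resistance on plasmid-bearing cells but would not be transferred by the virus.

The viral genome is transcribed from a CMV enhancer/promoter fused to a truncated HIV-1 5' LTR, an arrangement typical of Tat-independent packaging. Downstream lie the Ψ packaging signal with a gag fragment, the RRE for Rev-dependent nuclear export, and the cPPT/CTS. The expression cassette consists of a tetracycline response element with seven tetO copies joined to a minimal CMV promoter (TRE-mCMV), driving the roughly 1.05 kb Irf2 coding sequence, which was inserted at EcoRI sites. No epitope tag or reporter is annotated. A WPRE follows to enhance transcript expression, then a 3' LTR (annotated as a truncated LTR) and a bGH poly(A) signal.

The minimal promoter is silent by itself, so induction needs a tetracycline-controlled transactivator such as rtTA supplied from a separate construct; none is encoded here. Irf2 is an interferon regulatory factor that binds interferon-responsive promoter elements and antagonises IRF1. The plasmid was deposited with a study on direct reprogramming of fibroblasts into antigen-presenting dendritic cells, which suggests it was used to deliver a candidate transcription factor, although the record does not state the specific role of Irf2 in that work.
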