Addgene plasmid #139814: pFUW-tetO-Irf2
Purpose: doxycycline-inducible expression of mouse Irf2 in mammalian cells
Depositing lab: Filipe Pereira. Depositing organization: Lund University. Publication: Direct reprogramming of fibroblasts into antigen-presenting dendritic cells. Rosa FF, Pires CF, Kurochkin I, Ferreira AG, Gomes AM, Palma LG, Shaiv K, Solanas L, Azenha C, Papatsenko D, Schulz O, Reis e Sousa C, Pereira CF. Sci Immunol. 2018 Dec 7;3(30). pii: 3/30/eaau4292. doi: 10.1126/sciimmunol.aau4292. PubMed 30530727.
Backbone
  Vector backbone: pFUW-tetO
  Vector type: Mammalian Expression, Lentiviral
Growth in bacteria
  Bacterial resistance: Ampicillin, 100 μg/mL
  Growth temperature: 37°C
  Growth strain: NEB Stable
  Copy number: High Copy
Gene/Insert
  Gene/Insert name: Irf2
  Species: M. musculus (mouse)
  Insert size (bp): 1050
  GenBank ID: NM_008391.4
  Entrez Gene: Irf2 (a.k.a. 9830146E22Rik, AI646973, Irf, Irf-2)
  Promoter: TRE-mCMV
  Cloning method: Restriction Enzyme; 5′ cloning site EcoRI (unknown if destroyed); 3′ cloning site EcoRI (unknown if destroyed)
  Sequencing primers: 5′ TCCACGCTGTTTTGACCTCC
Terms and licenses: Academic/Nonprofit Terms; Industry Terms: Not Available to Industry
How to cite: pFUW-tetO-Irf2 was a gift from Filipe Pereira (Addgene plasmid # 139814 ; http://n2t.net/addgene:139814 ; RRID:Addgene_139814)
